>Addgene plasmid #159484 | pAV-U6+27-Linear-1_PolyU(6)_Tornado-Corn | addgene full sequence | sequence record 311770 | Addgene NGS Result
GGCCTCGGCCTCTGCATAAATAAAAAAAATTAGTCAGCCATGGGGCGGAGAATGGGCGGAACTGGGCGGA
GTTAGGGGCGGGATGGGCGGAGTTAGGGGCGGGACTATGGTTGCTGACTAATTGAGATGCATGCTTTGCA
TACTTCTGCCTGCTGGGGAGCCTGGGGACTTTCCACACCTGGTTGCTGACTAATTGAGATGCATGCTTTG
CATACTTCTGCCTGCTGGGGAGCCTGGGGACTTTCCACACCCTAACTGACACACATTCCACAGCCGGATC
CAAGGTCGGGCAGGAAGAGGGCCTATTTCCCATGATTCCTTCATATTTGCATATACGATACAAGGCTGTT
AGAGAGATAATTAGAATTAATTTGACTGTAAACACAAAGATATTAGTACAAAATACGTGACGTAGAAAGT
AATAATTTCTTGGGTAGTTTGCAGTTTTAAAATTATGTTTTAAAATGGACTATCATATGCTTACCGTAAC
TTGAAAGTATTTCGATTTCTTGGCTTTATATATCTTGTGGAAAGGACGAAACACCGTGCTCGCTTCGGCA
GCACATATACTAGTTGGCTTTTTTCGACGGCCATCAGTCGCCGGTCCCAAGCCCGGATAAAATGGGAGGG
GGCGGGAAACCGCCTAACCATGCCGACTGATGGCAGGCCCGGATAGCTCAGTCGGTAGAGCAGCGGCCGC
GCGATTCGAGGAAGGAGGTCTGAGGAGGTCACTGAATCGCGCGGCCGCGGGTCCAGGGTTCAAGTCCCTG
TTCGGGCCTGCCATCAGTCGGCGTGGACTGTAGAACACTGCCAATGCCGGTCCCAAGCCCGGATAAAAGT
GGAGGGTACAGTCCACGCTCTAGAGCGGACTTCGGTCCGCTTTTTACTAGGACCTGCAGGCATGCAAGCT
TGACGTCGGTTACCGATATCCATATGGCGGCCGCATCGATCTCGAGCCGCGGACTAGTAACTTGTTTATT
GCAGCTTATAATGGTTACAAATAAAGCAATAGCATCACAAATTTCACAAATAAAGCATTTTTTTCACTGC
ATTCTAGTTGTGGTTTGTCCAAACTCATCAATGTATCTTATCATGTCTTACGTAGATAAGTAGCATGGCG
GGTTAATCATTAACTACAAGGAACCCCTAGTGATGGAGTTGGCCACTCCCTCTCTGCGCGCTCGCTCGCT
CACTGAGGCCGGGCGACCAAAGGTCGCCCGACGCCCGGGCTTTGCCCGGGCGGCCTCAGTGAGCGAGCGA
GCGCGCAGAGAGGGACAGATCTGCAGATCTGCTGGCGTAATAGCGAAGAGGCCCGCACCGATCGCCCTTC
CCAACAGTTGCGCAGCCTGAATGGCGAATGGAAATTGTAAGCGTTAATATTTTGTTAAAATTCGCGTTAA
ATTTTTGTTAAATCAGCTCATTTTTTAACCAATAGGCCGAAATCGGCAAAATCCCTTATAAATCAAAAGA
ATAGACCGAGATAGGGT
[37 nt withheld, positions 1488-1524]
AAAGAACGTGGACTCCAACGTCAAAGG
[49 nt withheld, positions 1552-1600]
T
[91 nt withheld, positions 1602-1692]
G
[124 nt withheld, positions 1694-1817]
CAGGTGGCACTTTTCGGGGAAATGTGCGCGGAACCCCTATTTGTTTATTTTTCTAAATACATTCAAATAT
GTATCCGCTCATGAGACAATAACCCTGATAAATGCTTCAATAATATTGAAAAAGGAAGAGTATGAGTATT
CAACATTTCCGTGTCGCCCTTATTCCCTTTTTTGCGGCATTTTGCCTTCCTGTTTTTGCTCACCCAGAAA
CGCTGGTGAAAGTAAAAGATGCTGAAGATCAGTTGGGTGCACGAGTGGGTTACATCGAACTGGATCTCAA
CAGCGGTAAGATCCTTGAGAGTTTTCGCCCCGAAGAACGTTTTCCAATGATGAGCACTTTTAAAGTTCTG
CTATGTGGCGCGGTATTATCCCGTATTGACGCCGGGCAAGAGCAACTCGGTCGCCGCATACACTATTCTC
AGAATGACTTGGTTGAGTACTCACCAGTCACAGAAAAGCATCTTACGGATGGCATGACAGTAAGAGAATT
ATGCAGTGCTGCCATAACCATGAGTGATAACACTGCGGCCAACTTACTTCTGACAACGATCGGAGGACCG
AAGGAGCTAACCGCTTTTTTGCACAACATGGGGGATCATGTAACTCGCCTTGATCGTTGGGAACCGGAGC
TGAATGAAGCCATACCAAACGACGAGCGTGACACCACGATGCCTGTAGCAATGGCAACAACGTTGCGCAA
ACTATTAACTGGCGAACTACTTACTCTAGCTTCCCGGCAACAATTAATAGACTGGATGGAGGCGGATAAA
GTTGCAGGACCACTTCTGCGCTCGGCCCTTCCGGCTGGCTGGTTTATTGCTGATAAATCTGGAGCCGGTG
AGCGTGGGTCTCGCGGTATCATTGCAGCACTGGGGCCAGATGGTAAGCCCTCCCGTATCGTAGTTATCTA
CACGACGGGGAGTCAGGCAACTATGGATGAACGAAATAGACAGATCGCTGAGATAGGTGCCTCACTGATT
AAGCATTGGTAACTGTCAGACCAAGTTTACTCATATATACTTTAGATTGATTTAAAACTTCATTTTTAAT
TTAAAAGGATCTAGGTGAAGATCCTTTTTGATAATCTCATGACCAAAATCCCTTAACGTGAGTTTTCGTT
CCACTGAGCGTCAGACCCCGTAGAAAAGATCAAAGGATCTTCTTGAGATCCTTTTTTTCTGCGCGTAATC
TGCTGCTTGCAAACAAAAAAACCACCGCTACCAGCGGTGGTTTGTTTGCCGGATCAAGAGCTACCAACTC
TTTTTCCGAAGGTAACTGGCTTCAGCAGAGCGCAGATACCAAATACTGTTCTTCTAGTGTAGCCGTAGTT
AGGCCACCACTTCAAGAACTCTGTAGCACCGCCTACATACCTCGCTCTGCTAATCCTGTTACCAGTGGCT
GCTGCCAGTGGCGATAAGTCGTGTCTTACCGGGTTGGACTCAAGACGATAGTTACCGGATAAGGCGCAGC
GGTCGGGCTGAACGGGGGGTTCGTGCACACAGCCCAGCTTGGAGCGAACGACCTACACCGAACTGAGATA
CCTACAGCGTGAGCTATGAGAAAGCGCCACGCTTCCCGAAGGGAGAAAGGCGGACAGGTATCCGGTAAGC
GGCAGGGTCGGAACAGGAGAGCGCACGAGGGAGCTTCCAGGGGGAAACGCCTGGTATCTTTATAGTCCTG
TCGGGTTTCGCCACCTCTGACTTGAGCGTCGATTTTTGTGATGCTCGTCAGGGGGGCGGAGCCTATGGAA
AAACGCCAGCAACGCGGCCTTTTTACGGTTCCTGGCCTTTTGCTGGCCTTTTGCTCACATGTTCTTTCCT
GCGTTATCCCCTGATTCTGTGGATAACCGTATTACCGCCTTTGAGTGAGCTGATACCGCTCGCCGCAGCC
GAACGACCGAGCGCAGCGAGTCAGTGAGCGAGCGCGCAGAGAGGGAGTGGCCAACTCCATCACTAGGGGT
TCCTGGAGGGGTGGAGTCGTGACGTGAATTACGTCATAGGGTTAGGGAGGTCCTGGATCGATCCAGACAT
GATAAGATACATTGATGAGTTTGGACAAACCACAACTAGAATGCAGTGAAAAAAATGCTTTATTTGTGAA
ATTTGTGATGCTATTGCTTTATTTGTAACCATTATAAGCTGCAATAAACAAGTTAACAACAACAATTGCA
TTCATTTTATGTTTCAGGTTCAGGGGGAGGTGTGGGAGGTTTTTTAAAGCAAGTAAAACCTCTACAAATG
TGGTATGGCTGATTATGATCTCTAGTCAAGGCACTATACATCAAATATTCCTTATTAACCCCTTTACAAA
TTAAAAAGCTAAAGGTACACAATTTTTGAGCATAGTTATTAATAGCAGACACTCTATGCCTGTGTGGAGT
AAGAAAAAACAGTATGTTATGATTATAACTGTTATGCCTACTTATAAAGGTTACAGAATATTTTTCCATA
ATTTTCTTGTATAGCAGTGCAGCTTTTTCCTTTGTGGTGTAAATAGCAAAGCAAGCAAGAGTTCTATTAC
TAAACACAGCATGACTCAAAAAACTTAGCAATTCTGAAGGAAAGTCCTTGGGGTCTTCTACCTTTCTCTT
CTTTTTTGGAGGAGTAGAATGTTGAGAGTCAGCAGTAGCCTCATCATCACTAGATGGCATTTCTTCTGAG
CAAAACAGGTTTTCCTCATTAAAGGCATTCCACCACTGCTCCCATTCATCAGTTCCATAGGTTGGAATCT
AAAATACACAAACAATTAGAATCAGTAGTTTAACACATTATACACTTAAAAATTTTATATTTACCTTAGA
GCTTTAAATCTCTGTAGGTAGTTTGTCCAATTATGTCACACCACAGAAGTAAGGTTCCTTCACAAAGATC
CGGACCAAAGCGGCCATCGTGCCTCCCCACTCCTGCAGTTCGGGGGCATGGATGCGCGGATAGCCGCTGC
TGGTTTCCTGGATGCCGACGGATTTGCACTGCCGGTAGAACTCCGCGAGGTCGTCCAGCCTCAGGCAGCA
GCTGAACCAACTCGCGAGGGGATCGAGCCCGGGGTGGGCGAAGAACTCCAGCATGAGATCCCCGCGCTGG
AGGATCATCCAGCCGGCGTCCCGGAAAACGATTCCGAAGCCCAACCTTTCATAGAAGGCGGCGGTGGAAT
CGAAATCTCGTGATGGCAGGTTGGGCGTCGCTTGGTCGGTCATTTCGAACCCCAGAGTCCCGCTCAGAAG
AACTCGTCAAGAAGGCGATAGAAGGCGATGCGCTGCGAATCGGGAGCGGCGATACCGTAAAGCACGAGGA
AGCGGTCAGCCCATTCGCCGCCAAGCTCTTCAGCAATATCACGGGTAGCCAACGCTATGTCCTGATAGCG
GTCCGCCACACCCAGCCGGCCACAGTCGATGAATCCAGAAAAGCGGCCATTTTCCACCATGATATTCGGC
AAGCAGGCATCGCCATGGGTCACGACGAGATCCTCGCCGTCGGGCATGCGCGCCTTGAGCCTGGCTAACA
GTTCGGCTGGCGCGAGCCCCTGATGCTCTTCGTCCAGATCATCCTGATCGACAAGACCGGCTTCCATCCG
AGTACGTGCTCGCTCGATGCGATGTTTCGCTTGGTGGTCGAATGGGCAGGTAGCCGGATCAAGCGTATGC
AGCCGCCGCATTGCATCAGCCATGATGGATACTTTCTCGGCAGGAGCAAGGTGAGATGACAGGAGATCCT
GCCCCGGCACTTCGCCCAATAGCAGCCAGTCCCTTCCCGCTTCAGTGACAACGTCGAGCACAGCTGCGCA
AGGAACGCCCGTCGTGGCCAGCCACGATAGCCGCGCTGCCTCGTCCTGCAGTTCATTCAGGGCACCGGAC
AGGTCGGTCTTGACAAAAAGAACCGGGCGCCCCTGCGCTGACAGCCGGAACACGGCGGCATCAGAGCAGC
CGATTGTCTGTTGTGCCCAGTCATAGCCGAATAGCCTCTCCACCCAAGCGGCCGGAGAACCTGCGTGCAA
TCCATCTTGTTCAATCATGCGAAACGATCCTCATCCTGTCTCTTGATCAGATCTTGATCCCCTGCGCCAT
CAGATCCTTGGCGGCAAGAAAGCCATCCAGTTTACTTTGCAGGGCTTCCCAACCTTACCAGAGGGCGCCC
CAGCTGGCAATTCCGGTTCGCTTGCTGTCCATAAAACCGCCCAGTCTAGCTATCGCCATGTAAGCCCACT
GCAAGCTACCTGCTTTCTCTTTGCGCTTGCGTTTTCCCTTGTCCAGATAGCCCAGTAGCTGACATTCATC
CGGGGTCAGCACCGTTTCTGCGGACTGGCTTTCTACGTGTTCCGCTTCCTTTAGCAGCCCTTGCGCCCTG
AGTGCTTGCGGCAGCGTGAAGCTTTTTGCAAAAGCCTAGGCCTCCAAAAAAGCCTCCTCACTACTTCTGG
AATAGCTCAGAGGCCGAGGC
Features (pLannotate 1.2.2; 21 found; start..end, strand, type, name):
    297..537     +  promoter       U6 promoter: RNA polymerase III promoter for human U6 snRNA
    593..659     +  ncRNA          twister-P3 (fragment): Accession: RF03154 - type-P3 twister ribozyme
    666..777     +  ncRNA          tRNA: Accession: RF00005 - tRNA
    891..911     +  misc_feature   MCS (fragment): pUC18/19 multiple cloning site
    969..1090    +  polyA_signal   SV40 poly(A) signal: SV40 polyadenylation signal
   1139..1268    +  repeat_region  AAV2 ITR (fragment): inverted terminal repeat of adeno-associated virus serotype 2 inverted
   1291..1358    +  CDS            lacZα (fragment): LacZα fragment of β-galactosidase; lacZ fragment
   1389..1817    -  rep_origin     f1 ori (sequence partly withheld): f1 bacteriophage origin of replication; arrow indicates direction of (+) strand synthesis
   1844..1948    +  promoter       AmpR promoter: bla
   1949..2809    +  CDS            AmpR: β-lactamase; bla; confers resistance to ampicillin, carbenicillin, and related antibiotics
   2980..3568    +  rep_origin     ori: high-copy-number ColE1/pMB1/pBR322/pUC origin of replication
   3733..3781    -  repeat_region  AAV2 ITR (fragment): inverted terminal repeat of adeno-associated virus serotype 2 inverted
   3837..3971    -  polyA_signal   SV40 poly(A) signal: SV40 polyadenylation signal
   3994..4077    -  CDS            large T antigen (fragment): large T antigen from SV40 (simian virus 40)
   4396..4416    -  CDS            SV40 NLS: nuclear localization signal of SV40 (simian virus 40) large T antigen
   4546..4611    -  intron         small t intron: SV40 (simian virus 40) small t antigen intron
   4613..4687    -  CDS            small t antigen (fragment): SV40 (simian virus 40) small t antigen
   4690..5010    -  CDS            ble (fragment): BLE_KLEPN - Experimental evidence at protein level: Swiss-Prot protein existence level 1. Binding protein with a strong affinity to the bleomycin family of antibiotics. Binds to CL990; an antimitotic-antibiotic compound. From Klebsiella pneumoniae.
   5031..5825    -  CDS            NeoR/KanR: aminoglycoside phosphotransferase from Tn5; aph(3')-II (or nptII); confers resistance to neomycin, kanamycin, and G418 (Geneticin®)
   5857..6180    -  CDS            tnpA (fragment): TN5P_ECOLX - Also known as tnp. Experimental evidence at protein level: Swiss-Prot protein existence level 1. Mediates transposition of transposon Tn5 by a 'cut and paste' mechanism. First, the monomeric transposase binds the 19 bp inverted DNA repeats flanking the transposon. Then, dimerization of the DNA- bound transposase creates a synaptic DNA complex. After nicking of the first DNA strand, excision of the transposon proceeds through a series of intermediates. The transposase then mediates the insertion of the transposon at a new site by strand transfer. The activity of the wild- type tran
   6182..264     -  promoter       SV40 promoter (across the origin): SV40 enhancer and early promoter
