[The description below was written by a language model from this plasmid's Addgene catalogue record and pLannotate feature annotations shown in this document.]
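Description:
pAV-U6+27-Linear-1_PolyU(6)_Tornado-Corn is a mammalian expression plasmid on the pAV backbone, built to test how a tract of six consecutive uracils affects transcription by human RNA polymerase III. It is maintained in bacteria through a high-copy ColE1/pUC-type origin with ampicillin selection (AmpR under its own bla promoter), and it also carries an f1 phage origin. The backbone contains fragments of AAV2 inverted terminal repeats, but both are annotated as partial and the record does not describe any viral packaging use.

The payload is driven by the human U6 snRNA promoter in its "U6+27" form, which by convention retains the first 27 nucleotides of U6 RNA at the 5′ end of the transcript. Immediately downstream is the synthetic termination module, "Linear-1_PolyU(6)", inserted by Gibson cloning; this short element is not picked out by the automated annotation. It is followed by the Tornado-Corn reporter, of which the feature table detects a twister ribozyme fragment and a tRNA-like scaffold. In the Tornado design, flanking self-cleaving ribozymes release an RNA that is ligated into a stable circle in cells, here carrying the fluorogenic Corn aptamer. With the test sequence placed ahead of the reporter, Pol III must read through the U-tract for the aptamer to be made, so fluorescence would be expected to report inversely on termination efficiency, although the record does not spell out the readout.

In the opposite orientation, an SV40 enhancer/early promoter drives a Tn5-derived NeoR/KanR gene, with flanking Tn5 transposase and bleomycin-resistance fragments, the SV40 small t intron and an SV40 poly(A) signal. This cassette could allow G418 selection in mammalian cells. The construct appears to be one of a set that compares U-tract length and RNA context in Pol III termination.
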