Addgene plasmid #159484: pAV-U6+27-Linear-1_PolyU(6)_Tornado-Corn
Purpose: Tests for the impact of 6 uracils in a poly-uracil tract on human polymerase III transcription from a U6 promoter.
Depositing lab: Julius Lucks. Depositing organization: Northwestern University. Publication: RNA Sequence and Structure Determinants of Pol III Transcriptional Termination in Human Cells. Verosloff MS, Corcoran WK, Dolberg TB, Bushhouse DZ, Leonard JN, Lucks JB. J Mol Biol. 2021 Jun 25;433(13):166978. doi: 10.1016/j.jmb.2021.166978. Epub 2021 Apr 1. PubMed 33811918.
Backbone
  Vector backbone: pAV
  Vector type: Mammalian Expression
Growth in bacteria
  Bacterial resistance: Ampicillin, 100 μg/mL
  Growth temperature: 37°C
  Growth strain: DH5alpha
  Copy number: Unknown
Gene/Insert
  Gene/Insert name: Termination Module:Linear-1_PolyU(6)
  Species: Synthetic
  Promoter: U6-27
  Cloning method: Gibson Cloning
  Sequencing primers: 5′ F_U6. MV.o87:GAAAGTAATAATTTCTTGGGTAGTTTG; 3′ MV.O12:gcaataaacaagttactagtcc
Terms and licenses: Academic/Nonprofit Terms; Industry Terms: Not Available to Industry
How to cite: pAV-U6+27-Linear-1_PolyU(6)_Tornado-Corn was a gift from Julius Lucks (Addgene plasmid # 159484 ; http://n2t.net/addgene:159484 ; RRID:Addgene_159484)
