>Addgene plasmid #159484 | pAV-U6+27-Linear-1_PolyU(6)_Tornado-Corn | depositor partial sequence | sequence record 308282 | 27-Termination_Module
GTGCTCGCTTCGGCAGCACATATACTAGTTGGCTTTTTT
