>Addgene plasmid #159484 | pAV-U6+27-Linear-1_PolyU(6)_Tornado-Corn | depositor partial sequence | sequence record 308283 | Tornado-Corn
GGCCATCAGTCGCCGGTCCCAAGCCCGGATAAAATGGGAGGGGGCGGGAAACCGCCTAACCATGCCGACT
GATGGCAGGCCCGGATAGCTCAGTCGGTAGAGCAGCGGCCGCGCGATTCGAGGAAGGAGGTCTGAGGAGG
TCACTGAATCGCGCGGCCGCGGGTCCAGGGTTCAAGTCCCTGTTCGGGCCTGCCATCAGTCGGCGTGGAC
TGTAGAACACTGCCAATGCCGGTCCCAAGCCCGGATAAAAGTGGAGGGTACAGTCCACGCTCTAGAGCGG
ACTTCGGTCCGCTTTT
